Addgene plasmid #85426: pHR_Gal4UAS_humanIL-2_IRES_mCherry_PGK_tBFP
Purpose: Lentiviral vector for Gal4 inducible humanIL-2 with mCherry reporter and constitutive tBFP expression
Depositing lab: Wendell Lim. Depositing organization: University of California, San Francisco (UCSF). Publication: Engineering T Cells with Customized Therapeutic Response Programs Using Synthetic Notch Receptors. Roybal KT, Williams JZ, Morsut L, Rupp LJ, Kolinko I, Choe JH, Walker WJ, McNally KA, Lim WA. Cell. 2016 Oct 6;167(2):419-432.e16. doi: 10.1016/j.cell.2016.09.011. Epub 2016 Sep 29. PubMed 27693353.
Backbone
  Vector backbone: pHR SIN
  Vector type: Lentiviral
Growth in bacteria
  Bacterial resistance: Ampicillin, 100 μg/mL
  Growth temperature: 37°C
  Growth strain: NEB Stable
  Copy number: High Copy
Gene/Insert
  Gene/Insert name: human IL-2
Terms and licenses: Academic/Nonprofit Terms; Industry Terms: Not Available to Industry
How to cite: pHR_Gal4UAS_humanIL-2_IRES_mCherry_PGK_tBFP was a gift from Wendell Lim (Addgene plasmid # 85426 ; http://n2t.net/addgene:85426 ; RRID:Addgene_85426)
