[The description below was written by a language model from this plasmid's Addgene catalogue record and pLannotate feature annotations shown in this document.]
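Description:
pHR_Gal4UAS_humanIL-2_IRES_mCherry_PGK_tBFP is a self-inactivating HIV-1-based lentiviral transfer vector built on the pHR SIN backbone. It is propagated in E. coli as a high-copy plasmid through a ColE1/pUC-type origin with ampicillin selection (AmpR). The viral portion carries a truncated 5' LTR, the Ψ packaging signal with a partial gag sequence, the Rev response element for Rev-dependent nuclear export of the genomic RNA, the cPPT/CTS element, a WPRE to boost transcript expression, and a ΔU3 3' LTR that disables LTR promoter activity after integration. The backbone also contains remnants typical of older pHR plasmids, including an SV40 promoter, gpt fragments, SV40 small t intron and poly(A) sequences, and fragments of tetracycline resistance, rop and bom. These are annotated only as partial features, and the record assigns them no function.

The payload consists of two expression units. In the first, a minimal CMV promoter fragment sits upstream of human IL-2, followed by an EMCV IRES and mCherry, so the cytokine and the red reporter are translated from one bicistronic transcript. According to the name and stated purpose, this unit is Gal4-inducible. The Gal4 UAS sites themselves are not annotated in the feature table, but they would be expected just upstream of the minimal promoter. The minimal promoter should drive little expression unless a Gal4 DNA-binding-domain transcription factor is present. In the second unit, a mouse PGK promoter constitutively drives TagBFP, which marks transduced cells regardless of induction state. The associated publication concerns synthetic Notch receptors in T cells, so the construct likely serves as a response element. Under that arrangement, receptor engagement would release a Gal4-based activator that triggers IL-2 production, with mCherry reporting the activation.
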