Features (pLannotate 1.2.2; 37 found; start..end, strand, type, name):
    133..169     +  promoter       minimal CMV promoter (fragment): human cytomegalovirus (CMV) immediate early promoter
    280..738     +  CDS            IL2 (sequence partly withheld): IL2_HUMAN - Experimental evidence at protein level: Swiss-Prot protein existence level 1. Produced by T-cells in response to antigenic or mitogenic stimulation, this protein is required for T-cell proliferation and other activities crucial to regulation of the immune response. Can stimulate B-cells, monocytes, lymphokine-activated killer cells, natural killer cells, and glioma cells. From Homo sapiens (Human).
    871..1333    +  misc_feature   IRES: internal ribosome entry site (IRES) of the encephalomyocarditis virus (EMCV)
   1352..2062    +  CDS            mCherry: monomeric derivative of DsRed fluorescent protein (Shaner et al., 2004) mammalian codon-optimized
   2109..2126    +  misc_feature   MCS (fragment): pUC18/19 multiple cloning site
   2147..2634    +  promoter       PGK promoter: mouse phosphoglycerate kinase 1 promoter
   2655..3356    +  CDS            TagBFP: monomeric blue fluorescent protein mammalian codon-optimized
   3374..3392    +  misc_feature   MCS (fragment): pBluescript multiple cloning site
   3392..3980    +  misc_feature   WPRE: woodchuck hepatitis virus posttranscriptional regulatory element
   3981..4003    +  misc_feature   MCS (fragment): pBluescript multiple cloning site
   4020..4088    +  CDS            nef (fragment): NEF_HV1Z2 - Experimental evidence at protein level: Swiss-Prot protein existence level 1. Extracellular Nef protein targets CD4(+) T-lymphocytes for apoptosis by interacting with CXCR4 surface receptors. From Human immunodeficiency virus type 1 group M subtype D (isolate Z2/CDC-Z34) (HIV-1).
   4090..4323    +  LTR            3' LTR (ΔU3): self-inactivating 3' long terminal repeat (LTR) from HIV-1
   4348..4366    -  promoter       SP6 promoter: promoter for bacteriophage SP6 RNA polymerase
   4594..4873    +  CDS            TcR (fragment): tetracycline efflux protein; tet; confers resistance to tetracycline
   4874..4922    -  misc_feature   bom (fragment): basis of mobility region from pBR322
   5024..5059    -  CDS            rop (fragment): Rop protein, which maintains plasmids at low copy number; rop
   5154..5258    +  promoter       AmpR promoter: bla
   5259..6119    +  CDS            AmpR: β-lactamase; bla; confers resistance to ampicillin, carbenicillin, and related antibiotics
   6290..6878    +  rep_origin     ori: high-copy-number ColE1/pMB1/pBR322/pUC origin of replication
   7061..7117    +  CDS            lacI (fragment): lac repressor; lacI; The lac repressor binds to the lac operator to inhibit transcription in E. coli. This inhibition can be relieved by adding lactose or isopropyl-β-D-thiogalactopyranoside (IPTG).
   7124..7453    +  promoter       SV40 promoter: SV40 enhancer and early promoter
   7653..7772    +  CDS            gpt (fragment): XGPT_ECOLI - Also known as gpp, gxu. Experimental evidence at protein level: Swiss-Prot protein existence level 1. Purine salvage pathway enzyme that catalyzes the transfer of the ribosyl-5-phosphate group from 5-phospho-alpha-D-ribose 1- diphosphate (PRPP) to the N9 position of the 6-oxopurines guanine and xanthine to form the corresponding ribonucleotides GMP (guanosine 5'- monophosphate) and XMP (xanthosine 5'-monophosphate), with the release of PPi. To a lesser extent, also acts on hypoxanthine (PubMed:9100006, PubMed:3886014). Does not ribophosphorylate adenine (PubMed:3886014). From Esch
   7772..8107    +  CDS            gpt (fragment): XGPT_ECOLI - Also known as gpp, gxu. Experimental evidence at protein level: Swiss-Prot protein existence level 1. Purine salvage pathway enzyme that catalyzes the transfer of the ribosyl-5-phosphate group from 5-phospho-alpha-D-ribose 1- diphosphate (PRPP) to the N9 position of the 6-oxopurines guanine and xanthine to form the corresponding ribonucleotides GMP (guanosine 5'- monophosphate) and XMP (xanthosine 5'-monophosphate), with the release of PPi. To a lesser extent, also acts on hypoxanthine (PubMed:9100006, PubMed:3886014). Does not ribophosphorylate adenine (PubMed:3886014). From Esch
   8202..8507    +  CDS            frsA (fragment): FRSA_ECOLI - Also known as yafA. Experimental evidence at protein level: Swiss-Prot protein existence level 1. Catalyzes the hydrolysis of esters (PubMed:15808744). Displays esterase activity toward pNP-butyrate (PubMed:15808744). May stimulate mixed-acid fermentation by acting as a fermentation/respiration switch that down-regulates respiration and up- regulates fermentation rates (PubMed:15169777). From Escherichia coli (strain K12).
   8511..8585    +  CDS            small t antigen (fragment): SV40 (simian virus 40) small t antigen
   8587..8652    +  intron         small t intron: SV40 (simian virus 40) small t antigen intron
   8782..8802    +  CDS            SV40 NLS: nuclear localization signal of SV40 (simian virus 40) large T antigen
   9121..9204    +  CDS            large T antigen (fragment): large T antigen from SV40 (simian virus 40)
   9227..9361    +  polyA_signal   SV40 poly(A) signal: SV40 polyadenylation signal
   9528..9857    +  CDS            nef (fragment): NEF_HV1BR - Experimental evidence at protein level: Swiss-Prot protein existence level 1. Extracellular Nef protein targets CD4(+) T-lymphocytes for apoptosis by interacting with CXCR4 surface receptors (PubMed:14990729). From Human immunodeficiency virus type 1 group M subtype B (isolate BRU/LAI) (HIV-1).
   9905..10162   +  LTR            5' LTR (truncated): truncated 5' long terminal repeat (LTR) from HIV-1
  10209..10334   +  misc_feature   HIV-1 Ψ: packaging signal of human immunodeficiency virus type 1
  10318..10656   +  CDS            HIV-1 gag (fragment): gag protein from human immunodeficiency virus 1; gag
  10831..11064   +  misc_feature   RRE: The Rev response element (RRE) of HIV-1 allows for Rev-dependent mRNA export from the nucleus to the cytoplasm.
  11441..11541   +  CDS            Rev (fragment): human immunodeficiency virus 1 (HIV-1) Rev protein; rev; enhances nuclear export of unspliced and incompletely spliced viral mRNAs
  11578..11695   +  misc_feature   cPPT/CTS: central polypurine tract and central termination sequence of HIV-1
  11732..11755   -  misc_feature   MCS (fragment): pBluescript multiple cloning site
>Addgene plasmid #85426 | pHR_Gal4UAS_humanIL-2_IRES_mCherry_PGK_tBFP | addgene full sequence | sequence record 169802 | Addgene NGS Result
GGAGCACTGTCCTCCGAACGTCGGAGCACTGTCCTCCGAACGTCGGAGCACTGTCCTCCGAACGTCGGAG
CACTGTCCTCCGAACGGAGCATGTCCTCCGAACGTCGGAGCACTGTCCTCCGAACGACTAGTTAGGCGTG
TACGGTGGGAGGCCTATATAAGCAGAGCTCGTTTAGTGAACCGTCAGATCGCCTGGAGACGCCATCCACG
CTGTTTTGACCTCCATAGAAGACACCGGGACCGATCCAGCCTCTCGACATTCGTTGGATCGCCGCCACCA
TGTACCGAATGCAGCTCCTGTCTTGTATTGCTCTCTCTTTGGCCCTCGTTACCAATAGT
[399 nt withheld, positions 340-738]
TAAGATCCTTGACTTGCGGCCCCCCTCTCCCTCCCCCCCCCCTAACGTTACTGGCCGAAGCCGCTTGGAA
TAAGGCCGGTGTGCGTTTGTCTATATGTTATTTTCCACCATATTGCCGTCTTTTGGCAATGTGAGGGCCC
GGAAACCTGGCCCTGTCTTCTTGACGAGCATTCCTAGGGGTCTTTCCCCTCTCGCCAAAGGAATGCAAGG
TCTGTTGAATGTCGTGAAGGAAGCAGTTCCTCTGGAAGCTTCTTGAAGACAAACAACGTCTGTAGCGACC
CTTTGCAGGCAGCGGAACCCCCCACCTGGCGACAGGTGCCTCTGCGGCCAAAAGCCACGTGTATAAGATA
CACCTGCAAAGGCGGCACAACCCCAGTGCCACGTTGTGAGTTGGATAGTTGTGGAAAGAGTCAAATGGCT
CTCCTCAAGCGTATTCAACAAGGGGCTGAAGGATGCCCAGAAGGTACCCCATTGTATGGGATCTGATCTG
GGGCCTCGGTGCACATGCTTTACATGTGTTTAGTCGAGGTTAAAAAAACGTCTAGGCCCCCCGAACCACG
GGGACGTGGTTTTCCTTTGAAAAACACGATGATAAATGAGCGCTGGCGGGTCCATGGTGAGCAAGGGCGA
GGAGGATAACATGGCCATCATCAAGGAGTTCATGCGCTTCAAGGTGCACATGGAGGGCTCCGTGAACGGC
CACGAGTTCGAGATCGAGGGCGAGGGCGAGGGCCGCCCCTACGAGGGCACCCAGACCGCCAAGCTGAAGG
TGACCAAGGGTGGCCCCCTGCCCTTCGCCTGGGACATCCTGTCCCCTCAGTTCATGTACGGCTCCAAGGC
CTACGTGAAGCACCCCGCCGACATCCCCGACTACTTGAAGCTGTCCTTCCCCGAGGGCTTCAAGTGGGAG
CGCGTGATGAACTTCGAGGACGGCGGCGTGGTGACCGTGACCCAGGACTCCTCCCTGCAGGACGGCGAGT
TCATCTACAAGGTGAAGCTGCGCGGCACCAACTTCCCCTCCGACGGCCCCGTAATGCAGAAGAAGACCAT
GGGCTGGGAGGCCTCCTCCGAGCGGATGTACCCCGAGGACGGCGCCCTGAAGGGCGAGATCAAGCAGAGG
CTGAAGCTGAAGGACGGCGGCCACTACGACGCTGAGGTCAAGACCACCTACAAGGCCAAGAAGCCCGTGC
AGCTGCCCGGCGCCTACAACGTCAACATCAAGTTGGACATCACCTCCCACAACGAGGACTACACCATCGT
GGAACAGTACGAACGCGCCGAGGGCCGCCACTCCACCGGCGGCATGGACGAGCTGTACAAGTAGGGCCGC
AACTCCCACCTGCAACATGCGTGACTGACTGAGGCCGCGACTCTAGAGTCGACCTGCACGAGGTTAACGA
ATTCTACCGGGTAGGGGAGGCGCTTTTCCCAAGGCAGTCTGGAGCATGCGCTTTAGCAGCCCCGCTGGGC
ACTTGGCGCTACACAAGTGGCCTCTGGCCTCGCACACATTCCACATCCACCGGTAGGCGCCAACCGGCTC
CGTTCTTTGGTGGCCCCTTCGCGCCACCTTCTACTCCTCCCCTAGTCAGGAAGTTCCCCCCCGCCCCGCA
GCTCGCGTCGTGCAGGACGTGACAAATGGAAGTAGCACGTCTCACTAGTCTCGTGCAGATGGACAGCACC
GCTGAGCAATGGAAGCGGGTAGGCCTTTGGGGCAGCGGCCAATAGCAGCTTTGCTCCTTCGCTTTCTGGG
CTCAGAGGCTGGGAAGGGGTGGGTCCGGGGGCGGGCTCAGGGGCGGGGCGGGCGCCCGAAGGTCCTCCGG
AGGCCCGGCATTCTGCACGCTTCAAAAGCGCACGTCTGCCGCGCTGTTCTCCTCTTCCTCATCTCCGGGC
CTTTCGACCTGCAGCCCAAGCTTACCATGAGCGAGCTGATTAAGGAGAACATGCACATGAAGCTGTACAT
GGAGGGCACCGTGGACAACCATCACTTCAAGTGCACATCCGAGGGCGAAGGCAAGCCCTACGAGGGCACC
CAGACCATGAGAATCAAGGTGGTCGAGGGCGGCCCTCTCCCCTTCGCCTTCGACATCCTGGCTACTAGCT
TCCTCTACGGCAGCAAGACCTTCATCAACCACACCCAGGGCATCCCCGACTTCTTCAAGCAGTCCTTCCC
TGAGGGCTTCACATGGGAGAGAGTCACCACATACGAAGACGGGGGCGTGCTGACCGCTACCCAGGACACC
AGCCTCCAGGACGGCTGCCTCATCTACAACGTCAAGATCAGAGGGGTGAACTTCACATCCAACGGCCCTG
TGATGCAGAAGAAAACACTCGGCTGGGAGGCCTTCACCGAGACGCTGTACCCCGCTGACGGCGGCCTGGA
AGGCAGAAACGACATGGCCCTGAAGCTCGTGGGCGGGAGCCATCTGATCGCAAACATCAAGACCACATAT
AGATCCAAGAAACCCGCTAAGAACCTCAAGATGCCTGGCGTCTACTATGTGGACTACAGACTGGAAAGAA
TCAAGGAGGCCAACAACGAGACCTACGTCGAGCAGCACGAGGTGGCAGTGGCCAGATACTGCGACCTCCC
TAGCAAACTGGGGCACAAGCTTAATTAATGCAGGCATGCAAGCTTGATATCAAGCTTATCGATAATCAAC
CTCTGGATTACAAAATTTGTGAAAGATTGACTGGTATTCTTAACTATGTTGCTCCTTTTACGCTATGTGG
ATACGCTGCTTTAATGCCTTTGTATCATGCTATTGCTTCCCGTATGGCTTTCATTTTCTCCTCCTTGTAT
AAATCCTGGTTGCTGTCTCTTTATGAGGAGTTGTGGCCCGTTGTCAGGCAACGTGGCGTGGTGTGCACTG
TGTTTGCTGACGCAACCCCCACTGGTTGGGGCATTGCCACCACCTGTCAGCTCCTTTCCGGGACTTTCGC
TTTCCCCCTCCCTATTGCCACGGCGGAACTCATCGCCGCCTGCCTTGCCCGCTGCTGGACAGGGGCTCGG
CTGTTGGGCACTGACAATTCCGTGGTGTTGTCGGGGAAATCATCGTCCTTTCCTTGGCTGCTCGCCTGTG
TTGCCACCTGGATTCTGCGCGGGACGTCCTTCTGCTACGTCCCTTCGGCCCTCAATCCAGCGGACCTTCC
TTCCCGCGGCCTGCTGCCGGCTCTGCGGCCTCTTCCGCGTCTTCGCCTTCGCCCTCAGACGAGTCGGATC
TCCCTTTGGGCCGCCTCCCCGCATCGATACCGTCGACCTCGAGGGAATTAATTCGAGCTCGGTACCTTTA
AGACCAATGACTTACAAGGCAGCTGTAGATCTTAGCCACTTTTTAAAAGAAAAGGGGGGACTGGAAGGGC
TAATTCACTCCCAACGAAGACAAGATCTGCTTTTTGCTTGTACTGGGTCTCTCTGGTTAGACCAGATCTG
AGCCTGGGAGCTCTCTGGCTAACTAGGGAACCCACTGCTTAAGCCTCAATAAAGCTTGCCTTGAGTGCTT
CAAGTAGTGTGTGCCCGTCTGTTGTGTGACTCTGGTAACTAGAGATCCCTCAGACCCTTTTAGTCAGTGT
GGAAAATCTCTAGCAGCATCTAGAATTAATTCCGTGTATTCTATAGTGTCACCTAAATCGTATGTGTATG
ATACATAAGGTTATGTATTAATTGTAGCCGCGTTCTAACGACAATATGTACAAGCCTAATTGTGTAGCAT
CTGGCTTACTGAAGCAGACCCTATCATCTCTCTCGTAAACTGCCGTCAGAGTCGGTTTGGTTGGACGAAC
CTTCTGAGTTTCTGGTAACGCCGTCCCGCACCCGGAAATGGTCAGCGAACCAATCAGCAGGGTCATCGCT
AGCCAGATCCTCTACGCCGGACGCATCGTGGCCGGCATCACCGGCGCCACAGGTGCGGTTGCTGGCGCCT
ATATCGCCGACATCACCGATGGGGAAGATCGGGCTCGCCACTTCGGGCTCATGAGCGCTTGTTTCGGCGT
GGGTATGGTGGCAGGCCCCGTGGCCGGGGGACTGTTGGGCGCCATCTCCTTGCATGCACCATTCCTTGCG
GCGGCGGTGCTCAACGGCCTCAACCTACTACTGGGCTGCTTCCTAATGCAGGAGTCGCATAAGGGAGAGC
GTCGAATGGTGCACTCTCAGTACAATCTGCTCTGATGCCGCATAGTTAAGCCAGCCCCGACACCCGCCAA
CACCCGCTGACGCGCCCTGACGGGCTTGTCTGCTCCCGGCATCCGCTTACAGACAAGCTGTGACCGTCTC
CGGGAGCTGCATGTGTCAGAGGTTTTCACCGTCATCACCGAAACGCGCGAGACGAAAGGGCCTCGTGATA
CGCCTATTTTTATAGGTTAATGTCATGATAATAATGGTTTCTTAGACGTCAGGTGGCACTTTTCGGGGAA
ATGTGCGCGGAACCCCTATTTGTTTATTTTTCTAAATACATTCAAATATGTATCCGCTCATGAGACAATA
ACCCTGATAAATGCTTCAATAATATTGAAAAAGGAAGAGTATGAGTATTCAACATTTCCGTGTCGCCCTT
ATTCCCTTTTTTGCGGCATTTTGCCTTCCTGTTTTTGCTCACCCAGAAACGCTGGTGAAAGTAAAAGATG
CTGAAGATCAGTTGGGTGCACGAGTGGGTTACATCGAACTGGATCTCAACAGCGGTAAGATCCTTGAGAG
TTTTCGCCCCGAAGAACGTTTTCCAATGATGAGCACTTTTAAAGTTCTGCTATGTGGCGCGGTATTATCC
CGTATTGACGCCGGGCAAGAGCAACTCGGTCGCCGCATACACTATTCTCAGAATGACTTGGTTGAGTACT
CACCAGTCACAGAAAAGCATCTTACGGATGGCATGACAGTAAGAGAATTATGCAGTGCTGCCATAACCAT
GAGTGATAACACTGCGGCCAACTTACTTCTGACAACGATCGGAGGACCGAAGGAGCTAACCGCTTTTTTG
CACAACATGGGGGATCATGTAACTCGCCTTGATCGTTGGGAACCGGAGCTGAATGAAGCCATACCAAACG
ACGAGCGTGACACCACGATGCCTGTAGCAATGGCAACAACGTTGCGCAAACTATTAACTGGCGAACTACT
TACTCTAGCTTCCCGGCAACAATTAATAGACTGGATGGAGGCGGATAAAGTTGCAGGACCACTTCTGCGC
TCGGCCCTTCCGGCTGGCTGGTTTATTGCTGATAAATCTGGAGCCGGTGAGCGTGGGTCTCGCGGTATCA
TTGCAGCACTGGGGCCAGATGGTAAGCCCTCCCGTATCGTAGTTATCTACACGACGGGGAGTCAGGCAAC
TATGGATGAACGAAATAGACAGATCGCTGAGATAGGTGCCTCACTGATTAAGCATTGGTAACTGTCAGAC
CAAGTTTACTCATATATACTTTAGATTGATTTAAAACTTCATTTTTAATTTAAAAGGATCTAGGTGAAGA
TCCTTTTTGATAATCTCATGACCAAAATCCCTTAACGTGAGTTTTCGTTCCACTGAGCGTCAGACCCCGT
AGAAAAGATCAAAGGATCTTCTTGAGATCCTTTTTTTCTGCGCGTAATCTGCTGCTTGCAAACAAAAAAA
CCACCGCTACCAGCGGTGGTTTGTTTGCCGGATCAAGAGCTACCAACTCTTTTTCCGAAGGTAACTGGCT
TCAGCAGAGCGCAGATACCAAATACTGTTCTTCTAGTGTAGCCGTAGTTAGGCCACCACTTCAAGAACTC
TGTAGCACCGCCTACATACCTCGCTCTGCTAATCCTGTTACCAGTGGCTGCTGCCAGTGGCGATAAGTCG
TGTCTTACCGGGTTGGACTCAAGACGATAGTTACCGGATAAGGCGCAGCGGTCGGGCTGAACGGGGGGTT
CGTGCACACAGCCCAGCTTGGAGCGAACGACCTACACCGAACTGAGATACCTACAGCGTGAGCTATGAGA
AAGCGCCACGCTTCCCGAAGGGAGAAAGGCGGACAGGTATCCGGTAAGCGGCAGGGTCGGAACAGGAGAG
CGCACGAGGGAGCTTCCAGGGGGAAACGCCTGGTATCTTTATAGTCCTGTCGGGTTTCGCCACCTCTGAC
TTGAGCGTCGATTTTTGTGATGCTCGTCAGGGGGGCGGAGCCTATGGAAAAACGCCAGCAACGCGGCCTT
TTTACGGTTCCTGGCCTTTTGCTGGCCTTTTGCTCACATGTTCTTTCCTGCGTTATCCCCTGATTCTGTG
GATAACCGTATTACCGCCTTTGAGTGAGCTGATACCGCTCGCCGCAGCCGAACGACCGAGCGCAGCGAGT
CAGTGAGCGAGGAAGCGGAAGAGCGCCCAATACGCAAACCGCCTCTCCCCGCGCGTTGGCCGATTCATTA
ATGCAGCTGTGGAATGTGTGTCAGTTAGGGTGTGGAAAGTCCCCAGGCTCCCCAGCAGGCAGAAGTATGC
AAAGCATGCATCTCAATTAGTCAGCAACCAGGTGTGGAAAGTCCCCAGGCTCCCCAGCAGGCAGAAGTAT
GCAAAGCATGCATCTCAATTAGTCAGCAACCATAGTCCCGCCCCTAACTCCGCCCATCCCGCCCCTAACT
CCGCCCAGTTCCGCCCATTCTCCGCCCCATGGCTGACTAATTTTTTTTATTTATGCAGAGGCCGAGGCCG
CCTCGGCCTCTGAGCTATTCCAGAAGTAGTGAGGAGGCTTTTTTGGAGGCCTAGGCTTTTGCAAAAAGCT
TGGACACAAGACAGGCTTGCGAGATATGTTTGAGAATACCACTTTATCCCGCGTCAGGGAGAGGCAGTGC
GTAAAAAGACGCGGACTCATGTGAAATACTGGTTTTTAGTGCGCCAGATCTCTATAATCTCGCGCAACCT
ATTTTCCCCTCGAACACTTTTTAAGCCGTAGATAAACAGGCTGGGACACTTCACATGAGCGAAAAATACA
TCGTCACCTGGGACATGTTGCAGATCCATGCACGTAAACTCGCAAGCCGACTGATGCCTTCTGAACAATG
GAAAGGCATTATTGCCGTAAGCCGTGGCGGTCTGTACCGGGTGCGTTACTGGCGCGTGAACTGGGTATTC
GTCATGTCGATACCGTTTGTATTTCCAGCTACGATCACGACAACCAGCGCGAGCTTAAAGTGCTGAAACG
CGCAGAAGGCGATGGCGAAGGCTTCATCGTTATTGATGACCTGGTGGATACCGGTGGTACTGCGGTTGCG
ATTCGTGAAATGTATCCAAAAGCGCACTTTGTCACCATCTTCGCAAAACCGGCTGGTCGTCCGCTGGTTG
ATGACTATGTTGTTGATATCCCGCAAGATACCTGGATTGAACAGCCGTGGGATATGGGCGTCGTATTCGT
CCCGCCAATCTCCGGTCGCTAATCTTTTCAACGCCTGGCACTGCCGGGCGTTGTTCTTTTTAACTTCAGG
CGGGTTACAATAGTTTCCAGTAAGTATTCTGGAGGCTGCATCCATGACACAGGCAAACCTGAGCGAAACC
CTGTTCAAACCCCGCTTTAAACATCCTGAAACCTCGACGCTAGTCCGCCGCTTTAATCACGGCGCACAAC
CGCCTGTGCAGTCGGCCCTTGATGGTAAAACCATCCCTCACTGGTATCGCATGATTAACCGTCTGATGTG
GATCTGGCGCGGCATTGACCCACGCGAAATCCTCGACGTCCAGGCACGTATTGTGATGAGCGATGCCGAA
CGTACCGACGATGATTTATACGATACGGTGATTGGCTACCGTGGCGGCAACTGGATTTATGAGTGGGCCC
CGGATCTTTGTGAAGGAACCTTACTTCTGTGGTGTGACATAATTGGACAAACTACCTACAGAGATTTAAA
GCTCTAAGGTAAATATAAAATTTTTAAGTGTATAATGTGTTAAACTACTGATTCTAATTGTTTGTGTATT
TTAGATTCCAACCTATGGAACTGATGAATGGGAGCAGTGGTGGAATGCCTTTAATGAGGAAAACCTGTTT
TGCTCAGAAGAAATGCCATCTAGTGATGATGAGGCTACTGCTGACTCTCAACATTCTACTCCTCCAAAAA
AGAAGAGAAAGGTAGAAGACCCCAAGGACTTTCCTTCAGAATTGCTAAGTTTTTTGAGTCATGCTGTGTT
TAGTAATAGAACTCTTGCTTGCTTTGCTATTTACACCACAAAGGAAAAAGCTGCACTGCTATACAAGAAA
ATTATGGAAAAATATTCTGTAACCTTTATAAGTAGGCATAACAGTTATAATCATAACATACTGTTTTTTC
TTACTCCACACAGGCATAGAGTGTCTGCTATTAATAACTATGCTCAAAAATTGTGTACCTTTAGCTTTTT
AATTTGTAAAGGGGTTAATAAGGAATATTTGATGTATAGTGCCTTGACTAGAGATCATAATCAGCCATAC
CACATTTGTAGAGGTTTTACTTGCTTTAAAAAACCTCCCACACCTCCCCCTGAACCTGAAACATAAAATG
AATGCAATTGTTGTTGTTAACTTGTTTATTGCAGCTTATAATGGTTACAAATAAAGCAATAGCATCACAA
ATTTCACAAATAAAGCATTTTTTTCACTGCATTCTAGTTGTGGTTTGTCCAAACTCATCAATGTATCTTA
TCATGTCTGGATCAACTGGATAACTCAAGCTAACCAAAATCATCCCAAACTTCCCACCCCATACCCTATT
ACCACTGCCAATTACCTGTGGTTTCATTTACTCTAAACCTGTGATTCCTCTGAATTATTTTCATTTTAAA
GAAATTGTATTTGTTAAATATGTACTACAAACTTAGTAGTTGGAAGGGCTAATTCACTCCCAAAGAAGAC
AAGATATCCTTGATCTGTGGATCTACCACACACAAGGCTACTTCCCTGATTAGCAGAACTACACACCAGG
GCCAGGGGTCAGATATCCACTGACCTTTGGATGGTGCTACAAGCTAGTACCAGTTGAGCCAGATAAGGTA
GAAGAGGCCAATAAAGGAGAGAACACCAGCTTGTTACACCCTGTGAGCCTGCATGGGATGGATGACCCGT
AGAGAGAAGTGTTAGAGTGGAGGTTTGACAGCCGCCTAGCATTTCATCACGTGGCCCGAGAGCTGCATCC
GGAGTACTTCAAGAACTGCTGATATCGAGCTTGCTACAAGGGACTTTCCGCTGGGGACTTTCCAGGGAGG
CGTGGCCTGGGCGGGACTGGGGAGTGGCGAGCCCTCAGATCCTGCATATAAGCAGCTGCTTTTTGCCTGT
ACTGGGTCTCTCTGGTTAGACCAGATCTGAGCCTGGGAGCTCTCTGGCTAACTAGGGAACCCACTGCTTA
AGCCTCAATAAAGCTTGCCTTGAGTGCTTCAAGTAGTGTGTGCCCGTCTGTTGTGTGACTCTGGTAACTA
GAGATCCCTCAGACCCTTTTAGTCAGTGTGGAAAATCTCTAGCAGTGGCGCCCGAACAGGGACTTGAAAG
CGAAAGGGAAACCAGAGGAGCTCTCTCGACGCAGGACTCGGCTTGCTGAAGCGCGCACGGCAAGAGGCGA
GGGGCGGCGACTGGTGAGTACGCCAAAAATTTTGACTAGCGGAGGCTAGAAGGAGAGAGATGGGTGCGAG
AGCGTCAGTATTAAGCGGGGGAGAATTAGATCGCGATGGGAAAAAATTCGGTTAAGGCCAGGGGGAAAGA
AAAAATATAAATTAAAACATATAGTATGGGCAAGCAGGGAGCTAGAACGATTCGCAGTTAATCCTGGCCT
GTTAGAAACATCAGAAGGCTGTAGACAAATACTGGGACAGCTACAACCATCCCTTCAGACAGGATCAGAA
GAACTTAGATCATTATATAATACAGTAGCAACCCTCTATTGTGTGCATCAAAGGATAGAGATAAAAGACA
CCAAGGAAGCTTTAGACAAGATAGAGGAAGAGCAAAACAAAAGTAAGACCACCGCACAGCAAGCGGCCGG
CCGCTGATCTTCAGACCTGGAGGAGGAGATATGAGGGACAATTGGAGAAGTGAATTATATAAATATAAAG
TAGTAAAAATTGAACCATTAGGAGTAGCACCCACCAAGGCAAAGAGAAGAGTGGTGCAGAGAGAAAAAAG
AGCAGTGGGAATAGGAGCTTTGTTCCTTGGGTTCTTGGGAGCAGCAGGAAGCACTATGGGCGCAGCGTCA
ATGACGCTGACGGTACAGGCCAGACAATTATTGTCTGGTATAGTGCAGCAGCAGAACAATTTGCTGAGGG
CTATTGAGGCGCAACAGCATCTGTTGCAACTCACAGTCTGGGGCATCAAGCAGCTCCAGGCAAGAATCCT
GGCTGTGGAAAGATACCTAAAGGATCAACAGCTCCTGGGGATTTGGGGTTGCTCTGGAAAACTCATTTGC
ACCACTGCTGTGCCTTGGAATGCTAGTTGGAGTAATAAATCTCTGGAACAGATTTGGAATCACACGACCT
GGATGGAGTGGGACAGAGAAATTAACAATTACACAAGCTTAATACACTCCTTAATTGAAGAATCGCAAAA
CCAGCAAGAAAAGAATGAACAAGAATTATTGGAATTAGATAAATGGGCAAGTTTGTGGAATTGGTTTAAC
ATAACAAATTGGCTGTGGTATATAAAATTATTCATAATGATAGTAGGAGGCTTGGTAGGTTTAAGAATAG
TTTTTGCTGTACTTTCTATAGTGAATAGAGTTAGGCAGGGATATTCACCATTATCGTTTCAGACCCACCT
CCCAACCCCGAGGGGACCCGACAGGCCCGAAGGAATAGAAGAAGAAGGTGGAGAGAGAGACAGAGACAGA
TCCATTCGATTAGTGAACGGATCTCGACGGTATCGCCAAATGGCAGTATTCATCCACAATTTTAAAAGAA
AAGGGGGGATTGGGGGGTACAGTGCAGGGGAAAGAATAGTAGACATAATAGCAACAGACATACAAACTAA
AGAATTACAAAAACAAATTACAAAAATTCAAAATTTTCGGGTTTATTACAGGGACAGCAGAGATCCAGTT
TGGATCGATAAGCTTGATATCGAATTC
